Addgene plasmid #98564: C321.Ub-UAG-sfGFP
Purpose: Recoded strain C321.ΔA (MutS inactivated) with genomically integrated Ubiquitin-UAG-sfGFP reporter
Depositing lab: George Church. Depositing organization: Harvard Medical School. Publication: Engineering posttranslational proofreading to discriminate nonstandard amino acids. Kunjapur AM, Stork DA, Kuru E, Vargas-Rodriguez O, Landon M, Soll D, Church GM. Proc Natl Acad Sci U S A. 2018 Jan 16;115(3):619-624. doi: 10.1073/pnas.1715137115. Epub 2018 Jan 4. PubMed 29301968.
Backbone
  Vector backbone: C321.deltaA genome (genomically integrated construct)
  Backbone size w/o insert (bp): 4600000
  Modifications to backbone: A reporter construct was integrated into an intergenic region of the E. coli genome.
  Vector type: Bacterial Expression
Growth in bacteria
  Bacterial resistance: Ampicillin, 100 μg/mL
  Growth temperature: 30°C
  Growth strain: C321.deltaA
  Growth instructions: The C321.deltaA strain contains an integrated lambda red cassette under expression by heat shock. Growth at 34 C or lower is recommended to prevent leaky expression of lambda red.
  Copy number: Unknown
Terms and licenses: Academic/Nonprofit Terms; Industry Terms: Not Available to Industry
How to cite: C321.Ub-UAG-sfGFP was a gift from George Church (Addgene plasmid # 98564)
