[The description below was written by a language model from this plasmid's Addgene catalogue record.]
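Description:
C321.Ub-UAG-sfGFP is not a plasmid in the usual sense but an engineered Escherichia coli strain distributed through a plasmid repository. The "backbone" is the roughly 4.6 Mb chromosome of C321.ΔA, a genomically recoded strain, here in a version with MutS inactivated. From general knowledge of this strain, C321.ΔA has its native UAG stop codons replaced and release factor 1 removed, so UAG is free to be reassigned as a sense codon. The strain also carries an integrated lambda Red recombination cassette under heat-shock control. This explains why it is catalogued as a lower-temperature strain, since warmer conditions cause leaky recombinase expression. Ampicillin resistance is the listed selection. Because the construct is chromosomal, replication follows the genome rather than a plasmid origin, and copy number is recorded as unknown.

The payload is a reporter inserted into an intergenic region of the chromosome: a ubiquitin–UAG–sfGFP fusion, in which an amber codon lies between ubiquitin and superfolder GFP. The record does not state the promoter driving the reporter, the exact integration locus, or any additional tags, and no feature table is provided. Full-length fluorescent protein should be made only when the UAG codon is suppressed, for example by an orthogonal tRNA/aminoacyl-tRNA synthetase pair supplied separately that charges a nonstandard amino acid. The associated publication concerns engineering posttranslational proofreading to discriminate nonstandard amino acids, so the strain serves as a fluorescence-based host for assessing which residue is incorporated at the amber position. It is classed as a bacterial expression item and is available to academic and nonprofit users only.
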