>Addgene plasmid #98564 | C321.Ub-UAG-sfGFP | depositor partial sequence | sequence record 200687 | C321.Ub-UAG-sfGFP sequence 1196 bps
TCCCTATCAGTGATAGAGATTGACATCCCTATCAGTGATAGAGATACTGAGCACATCAGCAGGACGCACT
GACCGAATTCATTAAAGAGGAGAAAGGTACCATGCAGATTTTTGTGAAGACTTTAACAGGTAAGACGATT
ACCCTGGAGGTGGAGTCCTCGGACACCATCGATAATGTAAAATCAAAAATCCAAGATAAGGAAGGAATCC
CTCCAGACCAGCAACGTCTGATTTTCGCAGGTAAACAACTGGAGGATGGTCGCACGCTTTCGGACTACAA
CATCCAGAAAGAATCTACCCTTCATTTGGTTCTGCGTCTGCGTGGAGGATAGTTGTTTGTGCAGGAGCTT
GCATCCAAGGGCGAGGAGCTCTTTACTGGCGTAGTACCAATTCTCGTAGAGCTCGATGGCGATGTAAATG
GCCATAAGTTTTCCGTACGCGGCGAGGGCGAGGGCGATGCAACTAACGGCAAGCTCACTCTCAAGTTTAT
TTGTACTACTGGCAAGCTCCCAGTACCATGGCCAACTCTCGTAACTACTCTGACCTATGGCGTACAATGT
TTTTCCCGCTATCCAGATCACATGAAGCAACATGATTTTTTTAAGTCCGCAATGCCAGAGGGCTATGTAC
AAGAGCGCACTATTAGCTTTAAGGATGATGGCACCTATAAGACTCGCGCAGAGGTAAAGTTTGAGGGCGA
TACTCTCGTAAATCGCATTGAGCTCAAGGGCATTGATTTTAAGGAGGATGGCAATATTCTCGGCCATAAG
CTGGAGTATAATTTCAATTCCCATAATGTATACATTACCGCAGATAAGCAAAAGAATGGCATTAAGGCGA
ATTTTAAGATTCGCCATAATGTGGAGGATGGCTCCGTACAACTCGCAGATCATTATCAACAAAATACTCC
AATTGGCGATGGCCCAGTACTCCTCCCAGATAATCATTATCTCTCCACTCAATCCGTGCTCTCCAAAGAT
CCAAATGAGAAGCGCGATCACATGGTACTCCTGGAGTTTGTAACTGCAGCAGGCATTACTCATGGCATGG
ATGAGCTCTATAAGCTCGAGCACCACCACCACCACCACTAAAAGCTTGATGGGGGATCCCATGGTACGCG
TGCTAGAGGCATCAAATAAAACGAAAGGCTCAGTCGAAAGACTGGGCCTTTCGTTTTATCTGTTGTTTGT
CGGTGA
